>Addgene plasmid #236247 | mE-GFP2A | addgene full sequence | sequence record 486040 | Addgene NGS Result
CTTTCCTGCGTTATCCCCTGATTCTGTGGATAACCGTATTACCGCCTTTGAGTGAGCTGATACCGCTCGC
CGCAGCCGAACGACCGAGCGCAGCGAGTCAGTGAGCGAGGAAGCGGAAGAGCGCCCAATACGCAAACCGC
CTCTCCCCGCGCGTTGGCCGATTCATTAATGCAGCTGGCACGACAGGTTTCCCGACTGGAAAGCGGGCAG
TGAGCGCAACGCAATTAATACGCGTACCGCTAGCCAGGAAGAGTTTGTAGAAACGCAAAAAGGCCATCCG
TCAGGATGGCCTTCTGCTTAGTTTGATGCCTGGCAGTTTATGGCGGGCGTCCTGCCCGCCACCCTCCGGG
CCGTTGCTTCACAACGTTCAAATCCGCTCCCGGCGGATTTGTCCTACTCAGGAGAGCGTTCACCGACAAA
CAACAGATAAAACGAAAGGCCCAGTCTTCCGACTGAGCCTTTCGTTTTATTTGATGCCTGGCAGTTCCCT
ACTCTCGCGTTAACGCTAGCATGGATGTTTTCCCAGTCACGACGTTGTAAAACGACGGCCAGTCTTAAGC
TCGGGCCCCAAATAATGATTTTATTTTGACTGATAGTGACCTGTTCGTTGCAACAAATTGATGAGCAATG
CTTTTTTATAATGCCAACTTTGTACAAAAAAGCAGGCTGCGCCACCATGGTGAGCAAGGGCGAGGAGCTG
TTCACCGGGGTGGTGCCCATCCTGGTCGAGCTGGACGGCGACGTAAACGGCCACAAGTTCAGCGTGTCCG
GCGAGGGCGAGGGCGATGCCACCTACGGCAAGCTGACCCTGAAGTTCATCTGCACCACCGGCAAGCTGCC
CGTGCCCTGGCCCACCCTCGTGACCACCCTGACCTACGGCGTGCAGTGCTTCAGCCGCTACCCCGACCAC
ATGAAGCAGCACGACTTCTTCAAGTCCGCCATGCCCGAAGGCTACGTCCAGGAGCGCACCATCTTCTTCA
AGGACGACGGCAACTACAAGACCCGCGCCGAGGTGAAGTTCGAGGGCGACACCCTGGTGAACCGCATCGA
GCTGAAGGGCATCGACTTCAAGGAGGACGGCAACATCCTGGGGCACAAGCTGGAGTACAACTACAACAGC
CACAACGTCTATATCATGGCCGACAAGCAGAAGAACGGCATCAAGGTGAACTTCAAGATCCGCCACAACA
TCGAGGACGGCAGCGTGCAGCTCGCCGACCACTACCAGCAGAACACCCCCATCGGCGACGGCCCCGTGCT
GCTGCCCGACAACCACTACCTGAGCACCCAGTCCGCCCTGAGCAAAGACCCCAACGAGAAGCGCGATCAC
ATGGTCCTGCTGGAGTTCGTGACCGCCGCCGGGATCACTCTCGGCATGGACGAGCTGTACAAGGGATCCG
GAGCCACGAACTTCTCTCTGTTAAAGCAAGCAGGAGACGTGGAAGAAAACCCCGGTCCTGACCCAGCTTT
CTTGTACAAAGTTGGCATTATAAGAAAGCATTGCTTATCAATTTGTTGCAACGAACAGGTCACTATCAGT
CAAAATAAAATCATTATTTGCCATCCAGCTGATATCCCCTATAGTGAGTCGTATTACATGGTCATAGCTG
TTTCCTGGCAGCTCTGGCCCGTGTCTCAAAATCTCTGATGTTACATTGCACAAGATAAAAATATATCATC
ATGAACAATAAAACTGTCTGCTTACATAAACAGTAATACAAGGGGTGTTATGAGCCATATTCAACGGGAA
ACGTCGAGGCCGCGATTAAATTCCAACATGGATGCTGATTTATATGGGTATAAATGGGCTCGCGATAATG
TCGGGCAATCAGGTGCGACAATCTATCGCTTGTATGGGAAGCCCGATGCGCCAGAGTTGTTTCTGAAACA
TGGCAAAGGTAGCGTTGCCAATGATGTTACAGATGAGATGGTCAGACTAAACTGGCTGACGGAATTTATG
CCTCTTCCGACCATCAAGCATTTTATCCGTACTCCTGATGATGCATGGTTACTCACCACTGCGATCCCCG
GAAAAACAGCATTCCAGGTATTAGAAGAATATCCTGATTCAGGTGAAAATATTGTTGATGCGCTGGCAGT
GTTCCTGCGCCGGTTGCATTCGATTCCTGTTTGTAATTGTCCTTTTAACAGCGATCGCGTATTTCGTCTC
GCTCAGGCGCAATCACGAATGAATAACGGTTTGGTTGATGCGAGTGATTTTGATGACGAGCGTAATGGCT
GGCCTGTTGAACAAGTCTGGAAAGAAATGCATAAACTTTTGCCATTCTCACCGGATTCAGTCGTCACTCA
TGGTGATTTCTCACTTGATAACCTTATTTTTGACGAGGGGAAATTAATAGGTTGTATTGATGTTGGACGA
GTCGGAATCGCAGACCGATACCAGGATCTTGCCATCCTATGGAACTGCCTCGGTGAGTTTTCTCCTTCAT
TACAGAAACGGCTTTTTCAAAAATATGGTATTGATAATCCTGATATGAATAAATTGCAGTTTCATTTGAT
GCTCGATGAGTTTTTCTAATCAGAATTGGTTAATTGGTTGTAACACTGGCAGAGCATTACGCTGACTTGA
CGGGACGGCGCAAGCTCATGACCAAAATCCCTTAACGTGAGTTACGCGTCGTTCCACTGAGCGTCAGACC
CCGTAGAAAAGATCAAAGGATCTTCTTGAGATCCTTTTTTTCTGCGCGTAATCTGCTGCTTGCAAACAAA
AAAACCACCGCTACCAGCGGTGGTTTGTTTGCCGGATCAAGAGCTACCAACTCTTTTTCCGAAGGTAACT
GGCTTCAGCAGAGCGCAGATACCAAATACTGTTCTTCTAGTGTAGCCGTAGTTAGGCCACCACTTCAAGA
ACTCTGTAGCACCGCCTACATACCTCGCTCTGCTAATCCTGTTACCAGTGGCTGCTGCCAGTGGCGATAA
GTCGTGTCTTACCGGGTTGGACTCAAGACGATAGTTACCGGATAAGGCGCAGCGGTCGGGCTGAACGGGG
GGTTCGTGCACACAGCCCAGCTTGGAGCGAACGACCTACACCGAACTGAGATACCTACAGCGTGAGCTAT
GAGAAAGCGCCACGCTTCCCGAAGGGAGAAAGGCGGACAGGTATCCGGTAAGCGGCAGGGTCGGAACAGG
AGAGCGCACGAGGGAGCTTCCAGGGGGAAACGCCTGGTATCTTTATAGTCCTGTCGGGTTTCGCCACCTC
TGACTTGAGCGTCGATTTTTGTGATGCTCGTCAGGGGGGCGGAGCCTATGGAAAAACGCCAGCAACGCGG
CCTTTTTACGGTTCCTGGCCTTTTGCTGGCCTTTTGCTCACATGTT
Features (pLannotate 1.2.2; 11 found; start..end, strand, type, name):
    121..213     +  CDS            lacI (fragment): lac repressor; lacI; The lac repressor binds to the lac operator to inhibit transcription in E. coli. This inhibition can be relieved by adding lactose or isopropyl-β-D-thiogalactopyranoside (IPTG).
    268..295     -  terminator     rrnB T2 terminator: transcription terminator T2 from the E. coli rrnB gene
    427..470     +  terminator     rrnB T1 terminator: Escherichia coli rrnB; transcription terminator T1 from the E. coli rrnB gene
    517..553     -  CDS            lacZα (fragment): LacZα fragment of β-galactosidase; lacZ fragment
    569..668     +  protein_bind   attL1: mutant version of attL; recombination site for the Gateway® LR reaction LR Clonase™
    677..1393    +  CDS            EGFP: EGFP is a basic (constitutively fluorescent) green fluorescent protein published in 1996, derived from Aequorea victoria. It is reported to be a rapidly-maturing weak dimer with moderate acid sensitivity.
   1403..1459    +  CDS            P2A: 2A peptide from porcine teschovirus-1 polyprotein Eukaryotic ribosomes fail to insert a peptide bond between the Gly and Pro residues, yielding separate polypeptides.
   1461..1560    -  protein_bind   attL2: mutant version of attL; recombination site for the Gateway® LR reaction LR Clonase™
   1578..1596    -  promoter       T7 promoter: promoter for bacteriophage T7 RNA polymerase
   1730..2539    +  CDS            KanR: aminoglycoside phosphotransferase; aph(3')-Ia; confers resistance to kanamycin in bacteria or G418 (Geneticin®) in eukaryotes
   2686..3274    +  rep_origin     ori: high-copy-number ColE1/pMB1/pBR322/pUC origin of replication
