[The description below was written by a language model from this plasmid's Addgene catalogue record and pLannotate feature annotations shown in this document.]
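Description:
mE-GFP2A is a Gateway middle entry clone built on the Invitrogen pDONR221 backbone (recorded as "pDONOR221"), 3,336 bp in total. It is propagated in E. coli through a high-copy ColE1/pUC-type origin and selected with kanamycin through an aminoglycoside phosphotransferase (KanR) gene. Typical donor-vector elements flank the cloning region: rrnB T1 and T2 terminators upstream, which insulate the insert from read-through transcription in bacteria, and a T7 promoter downstream in reverse orientation. Short lacI and lacZα fragments are also annotated and appear to be backbone remnants. Although catalogued as a mammalian expression vector, the annotated features include no eukaryotic promoter or polyadenylation signal, so the plasmid serves as a recombination module rather than a stand-alone expression construct.

The payload lies between attL1 and attL2, the sites used in the LR Clonase reaction. It is an EGFP coding sequence followed closely by a viral 2A peptide, annotated as P2A from porcine teschovirus-1, with no stop codon. The recorded insert size of 1,394 bp is larger than the roughly 800 bp spanned by EGFP and P2A in the feature table, and the record does not explain the difference. In multisite Gateway assembly, this middle element is combined with a 5' entry clone supplying a promoter and a 3' entry clone carrying a gene of interest in frame. The result is a single mRNA from which ribosomal skipping at the 2A yields EGFP and the downstream protein as separate polypeptides. Green fluorescence therefore marks transgene-expressing cells without fusing GFP to the protein under study. The associated publication used this kind of approach to generate transgenic zebrafish tumour models.
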