Addgene plasmid #236247: mE-GFP2A
Purpose: Middle entry fluorescent GFP reporter with a viral 2A peptide for use with the Gateway cloning system; allows 3' transgene to be transcribed on the same mRNA but translated separately
Depositing lab: James Amatruda & Genevieve Kendall. Depositing organization: University of Texas Southwestern Medical Center. Publication: PAX3-FOXO1 transgenic zebrafish models identify HES3 as a mediator of rhabdomyosarcoma tumorigenesis. Kendall GC, Watson S, Xu L, LaVigne CA, Murchison W, Rakheja D, Skapek SX, Tirode F, Delattre O, Amatruda JF. eLife. 2018 Jun 5;7. pii: 33800. doi: 10.7554/eLife.33800. PubMed 29869612.
Backbone
  Vector backbone: pDONOR221
  Backbone manufacturer: Invitrogen
  Total vector size (bp): 3336
  Vector type: Mammalian Expression
Growth in bacteria
  Bacterial resistance: Kanamycin, 50 μg/mL
  Growth temperature: 37°C
  Growth strain: DH5alpha
  Copy number: Unknown
Gene/Insert
  Gene/Insert name: eGFP (alt names: enhanced GFP; eGFP2A; eGFP-Viral2A)
  Insert size (bp): 1394
  Mutation: Added a viral2A sequence with no stop codon
Resource information
  A portion of this plasmid was derived from a plasmid made by: GFP viral2A sequence was a kind gift from Steven Leach (Provost et al, 2007)
Terms and licenses: Academic/Nonprofit Terms; Industry Terms: Not Available to Industry
How to cite: mE-GFP2A was a gift from James Amatruda & Genevieve Kendall (Addgene plasmid # 236247 ; http://n2t.net/addgene:236247 ; RRID:Addgene_236247)
